>Addgene plasmid #108865 | pET3a aSyn murine | addgene full sequence | sequence record 209735 | Addgene NGS Result
CCGGTGATGCCGGCCACGATGCGTCCGGCGTAGAGGATCGAGATCTCGATCCCGCGAAATTAATACGACT
CACTATAGGGAGACCACAACGGTTTCCCTCTAGAAATAATTTTGTTTAACTTTAAGAAGGAGATATACAT
[420 nt withheld, positions 141-560]
TAA
[67 nt withheld, positions 564-630]
TGCTAAGGATCCGGCTGCTAACAAAGCCCGAAAGGAAGCTGAGTTGGCTGCTGCCACCGCTGAGCAATAA
CTAGCATAACCCCTTGGGGCCTCTAAACGGGTCTTGAGGGGTTTTTTGCTGAAAGGAGGAACTATATCCG
GATATCCACAGGACGGGTGTGGTCGCCATGATCGCGTAGTCGATAGTGGCTCCAAGTAGCGAAGCGAGCA
GGACTGGGCGGCGGCCAAAGCGGTCGGACAGTGCTCCGAGAACGGGTGCGCATAGAAATTGCATCAACGC
ATATAGCGCTAGCAGCACGCCATAGTGACTGGCGATGCTGTCGGAATGGACGATATCCCGCAAGAGGCCC
GGCAGTACCGGCATAACCAAGCCTATGCCTACAGCATCCAGGGTGACGGTGCCGAGGATGACGATGAGCG
CATTGTTAGATTTCATACACGGTGCCTGACTGCGTTAGCAATTTAACTGTGATAAACTACCGCATTAAAG
CTTATCGATGATAAGCTGTCAAACATGAGAATTCTTGAAGACGAAAGGGCCTCGTGATACGCCTATTTTT
ATAGGTTAATGTCATGATAATAATGGTTTCTTAGACGTCAGGTGGCACTTTTCGGGGAAATGTGCGCGGA
ACCCCTATTTGTTTATTTTTCTAAATACATTCAAATATGTATCCGCTCATGAGACAATAACCCTGATAAA
TGCTTCAATAATATTGAAAAAGGAAGAGTATGAGTATTCAACATTTCCGTGTCGCCCTTATTCCCTTTTT
TGCGGCATTTTGCCTTCCTGTTTTTGCTCACCCAGAAACGCTGGTGAAAGTAAAAGATGCTGAAGATCAG
TTGGGTGCACGAGTGGGTTACATCGAACTGGATCTCAACAGCGGTAAGATCCTTGAGAGTTTTCGCCCCG
AAGAACGTTTTCCAATGATGAGCACTTTTAAAGTTCTGCTATGTGGCGCGGTATTATCCCGTGTTGACGC
CGGGCAAGAGCAACTCGGTCGCCGCATACACTATTCTCAGAATGACTTGGTTGAGTACTCACCAGTCACA
GAAAAGCATCTTACGGATGGCATGACAGTAAGAGAATTATGCAGTGCTGCCATAACCATGAGTGATAACA
CTGCGGCCAACTTACTTCTGACAACGATCGGAGGACCGAAGGAGCTAACCGCTTTTTTGCACAACATGGG
GGATCATGTAACTCGCCTTGATCGTTGGGAACCGGAGCTGAATGAAGCCATACCAAACGACGAGCGTGAC
ACCACGATGCCTGCAGCAATGGCAACAACGTTGCGCAAACTATTAACTGGCGAACTACTTACTCTAGCTT
CCCGGCAACAATTAATAGACTGGATGGAGGCGGATAAAGTTGCAGGACCACTTCTGCGCTCGGCCCTTCC
GGCTGGCTGGTTTATTGCTGATAAATCTGGAGCCGGTGAGCGTGGGTCTCGCGGTATCATTGCAGCACTG
GGGCCAGATGGTAAGCCCTCCCGTATCGTAGTTATCTACACGACGGGGAGTCAGGCAACTATGGATGAAC
GAAATAGACAGATCGCTGAGATAGGTGCCTCACTGATTAAGCATTGGTAACTGTCAGACCAAGTTTACTC
ATATATACTTTAGATTGATTTAAAACTTCATTTTTAATTTAAAAGGATCTAGGTGAAGATCCTTTTTGAT
AATCTCATGACCAAAATCCCTTAACGTGAGTTTTCGTTCCACTGAGCGTCAGACCCCGTAGAAAAGATCA
AAGGATCTTCTTGAGATCCTTTTTTTCTGCGCGTAATCTGCTGCTTGCAAACAAAAAAACCACCGCTACC
AGCGGTGGTTTGTTTGCCGGATCAAGAGCTACCAACTCTTTTTCCGAAGGTAACTGGCTTCAGCAGAGCG
CAGATACCAAATACTGTCCTTCTAGTGTAGCCGTAGTTAGGCCACCACTTCAAGAACTCTGTAGCACCGC
CTACATACCTCGCTCTGCTAATCCTGTTACCAGTGGCTGCTGCCAGTGGCGATAAGTCGTGTCTTACCGG
GTTGGACTCAAGACGATAGTTACCGGATAAGGCGCAGCGGTCGGGCTGAACGGGGGGTTCGTGCACACAG
CCCAGCTTGGAGCGAACGACCTACACCGAACTGAGATACCTACAGCGTGAGCTATGAGAAAGCGCCACGC
TTCCCGAAGGGAGAAAGGCGGACAGGTATCCGGTAAGCGGCAGGGTCGGAACAGGAGAGCGCACGAGGGA
GCTTCCAGGGGGAAACGCCTGGTATCTTTATAGTCCTGTCGGGTTTCGCCACCTCTGACTTGAGCGTCGA
TTTTTGTGATGCTCGTCAGGGGGGCGGAGCCTATGGAAAAACGCCAGCAACGCGGCCTTTTTACGGTTCC
TGGCCTTTTGCTGGCCTTTTGCTCACATGTTCTTTCCTGCGTTATCCCCTGATTCTGTGGATAACCGTAT
TACCGCCTTTGAGTGAGCTGATACCGCTCGCCGCAGCCGAACGACCGAGCGCAGCGAGTCAGTGAGCGAG
GAAGCGGAAGAGCGCCTGATGCGGTATTTTCTCCTTACGCATCTGTGCGGTATTTCACACCGCAATGGTG
CACTCTCAGTACAATCTGCTCTGATGCCGCATAGTTAAGCCAGTATACACTCCGCTATCGCTACGTGACT
GGGTCATGGCTGCGCCCCGACACCCGCCAACACCCGCTGACGCGCCCTGACGGGCTTGTCTGCTCCCGGC
ATCCGCTTACAGACAAGCTGTGACCGTCTCCGGGAGCTGCATGTGTCAGAGGTTTTCACCGTCATCACCG
AAACGCGCGAGGCAGCTGCGGTAAAGCTCATCAGCGTGGTCGTGAAGCGATTCACAGATGTCTGCCTGTT
CATCCGCGTCCAGCTCGTTGAGTTTCTCCAGAAGCGTTAATGTCTGGCTTCTGATAAAGCGGGCCATGTT
AAGGGCGGTTTTTTCCTGTTTGGTCACTGATGCCTCCGTGTAAGGGGGATTTCTGTTCATGGGGGTAATG
ATACCGATGAAACGAGAGAGGATGCTCACGATACGGGTTACTGATGATGAACATGCCCGGTTACTGGAAC
GTTGTGAGGGTAAACAACTGGCGGTATGGATGCGGCGGGACCAGAGAAAAATCACTCAGGGTCAATGCCA
GCGCTTCGTTAATACAGATGTAGGTGTTCCACAGGGTAGCCAGCAGCATCCTGCGATGCAGATCCGGAAC
ATAATGGTGCAGGGCGCTGACTTCCGCGTTTCCAGACTTTACGAAACACGGAAACCGAAGACCATTCATG
TTGTTGCTCAGGTCGCAGACGTTTTGCAGCAGCAGTCGCTTCACGTTCGCTCGCGTATCGGTGATTCATT
CTGCTAACCAGTAAGGCAACCCCGCCAGCCTAGCCGGGTCCTCAACGACAGGAGCACGATCATGCGCACC
CGTGGCCAGGACCCAACGCTGCCCGAGATGCGCCGCGTGCGGCTGCTGGAGATGGCGGACGCGATGGATA
TGTTCTGCCAAGGGTTGGTTTGCGCATTCACAGTTCTCCGCAAGAATTGATTGGCTCCAATTCTTGGAGT
GGTGAATCCGTTAGCGAGGTGCCGCCGGCTTCCATTCAGGTCGAGGTGGCCCGGCTCCATGCACCGCGAC
GCAACGCGGGGAGGCAGACAAGGTATAGGGCGGCGCCTACAATCCATGCCAACCCGTTCCATGTGCTCGC
CGAGGCGGCATAAATCGCCGTGACGATCAGCGGTCCAATGATCGAAGTTAGGCTGGTAAGAGCCGCGAGC
GATCCTTGAAGCTGTCCCTGATGGTCGTCATCTACCTGCCTGGACAGCATGGCCTGCAACGCGGGCATCC
CGATGCCGCCGGAAGCGAGAAGAATCATAATGGGGAAGGCCATCCAGCCTCGCGTCGCGAACGCCAGCAA
GACGTAGCCCAGCGCGTCGGCCGCCATGCCGGCGATAATGGCCTGCTTCTCGCCGAAACGTTTGGTGGCG
GGACCAGTGACGAAGGCTTGAGCGAGGGCGTGCAAGATTCCGAATACCGCAAGCGACAGGCCGATCATCG
TCGCGCTCCAGCGAAAGCGGTCCTCGCCGAAAATGACCCAGAGCGCTGCCGGCACCTGTCCTACGAGTTG
CATGATAAAGAAGACAGTCATAAGTGCGGCGACGATAGTCATGCCCCGCGCCCACCGGAAGGAGCTGACT
GGGTTGAAGGCTCTCAAGGGCATCGGTCGACGCTCTCCCTTATGCGACTCCTGCATTAGGAAGCAGCCCA
GTAGTAGGTTGAGGCCGTTGAGCACCGCCGCCGCAAGGAATGGTGCATGCAAGGAGATGGCGCCCAACAG
TCCCCCGGCCACGGGGCCTGCCACCATACCCACGCCGAAACAAGCGCTCATGAGCCCGAAGTGGCGAGCC
CGATCTTCCCCATCGGTGATGTCGGCGATATAGGCGCCAGCAACCGCACCTGTGGCG
Features (pLannotate 1.2.2; 15 found; start..end, strand, type, name):
     61..79      +  promoter       T7 promoter: promoter for bacteriophage T7 RNA polymerase
    111..133     +  RBS            RBS: efficient ribosome binding site from bacteriophage T7 gene 10 (Olins and Rangwala, 1989)
    141..560     +  CDS            Snca (sequence withheld): SYUA_MOUSE - Also known as Syn. Experimental evidence at protein level: Swiss-Prot protein existence level 1. Neuronal protein that plays several roles in synaptic activity such as regulation of synaptic vesicle trafficking and subsequent neurotransmitter release. Participates as a monomer in synaptic vesicle exocytosis by enhancing vesicle priming, fusion and dilation of exocytotic fusion pores. Mechanistically, acts by increasing local Ca(2+) release from microdomains which is essential for the enhancement of ATP-induced exocytosis. Acts also as a molecular chaperone in its multimeric membra
    559..630     +  CDS            Snca (fragment) (sequence partly withheld): SYUA_MOUSE - Also known as Syn. Experimental evidence at protein level: Swiss-Prot protein existence level 1. Neuronal protein that plays several roles in synaptic activity such as regulation of synaptic vesicle trafficking and subsequent neurotransmitter release. Participates as a monomer in synaptic vesicle exocytosis by enhancing vesicle priming, fusion and dilation of exocytotic fusion pores. Mechanistically, acts by increasing local Ca(2+) release from microdomains which is essential for the enhancement of ATP-induced exocytosis. Acts also as a molecular chaperone in its multimeric membra
    644..693     +  CDS            SET1 (fragment): solubility-enhancement tag derived from T7 phage gene 10B
    701..748     +  terminator     T7 terminator: transcription terminator for bacteriophage T7 RNA polymerase
    774..1066    -  CDS            TcR (fragment): tetracycline efflux protein; tet; confers resistance to tetracycline
   1114..1142    -  promoter       tet promoter: E. coli promoter for tetracycline efflux protein gene
   1255..1359    +  promoter       AmpR promoter: bla
   1360..2220    +  CDS            AmpR: β-lactamase; bla; confers resistance to ampicillin, carbenicillin, and related antibiotics
   2391..2979    +  rep_origin     ori: high-copy-number ColE1/pMB1/pBR322/pUC origin of replication
   3165..3304    -  misc_feature   bom: basis of mobility region from pBR322
   3406..3597    -  CDS            rop: Rop protein, which maintains plasmids at low copy number; rop
   3614..3994    +  CDS            YPB1_ECOLX: Protein predicted: Swiss-Prot protein existence level 4. From Escherichia coli.
   4236..39      -  CDS            TcR (fragment) (across the origin): tetracycline efflux protein; tet; confers resistance to tetracycline
