[The description below was written by a language model from this plasmid's Addgene catalogue record and pLannotate feature annotations shown in this document.]
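Description:
pET3a aSyn murine is a bacterial expression plasmid for producing mouse alpha-synuclein (Snca, also called NACP) in E. coli. It is built on the pET3a backbone, a pBR322-derived vector. The sequenced record of about 5.1 kb carries a ColE1/pMB1-type origin together with the bom mobility region and the rop gene. The catalogue lists the plasmid as high copy, although Rop normally acts to restrain copy number. Selection is by ampicillin through the β-lactamase gene and its own promoter. Fragments of the tetracycline efflux gene and the tet promoter flank the expression cassette. These are remnants of the pBR322 tetracycline resistance gene interrupted by the T7 cassette, so tetracycline resistance should not be expected.

The roughly 0.43 kb insert was cloned between NdeI and BamHI, placing the start codon just downstream of the T7 promoter and the strong ribosome binding site from phage T7 gene 10. A T7 terminator follows the cassette. The annotation shows a full-length Snca coding sequence, and no affinity or epitope tag is recorded on it. Immediately after this ORF the annotation software also calls a short additional Snca-like fragment and a piece of T7 gene 10-derived sequence. The record does not explain these, and they are not indicated as part of the expressed protein.

Because transcription depends on T7 RNA polymerase, expression requires a host strain that supplies that enzyme, while cloning strains such as DH5alpha serve only for propagation. The stated purpose is simply expression of murine alpha-synuclein. The record does not specify any downstream application for the recombinant protein.
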