Addgene plasmid #108865: pET3a aSyn murine
Purpose: Expresses murine alpha synuclein
Depositing lab: Gabriele Kaminski Schierle. Depositing organization: University of Cambridge.
Backbone
  Vector backbone: pET3a
  Backbone size w/o insert (bp): 4640
  Vector type: Bacterial Expression
Growth in bacteria
  Bacterial resistance: Ampicillin, 100 μg/mL
  Growth temperature: 37°C
  Growth strain: DH5alpha
  Copy number: High Copy
Gene/Insert
  Gene/Insert name: alpha synuclein (alt names: NACP; SNCA)
  Species: M. musculus (mouse)
  Insert size (bp): 426
  Entrez Gene: Snca (a.k.a. NACP, alpha-Syn, alphaSYN)
  Promoter: T7
  Cloning method: Restriction Enzyme; 5′ cloning site NdeI (unknown if destroyed); 3′ cloning site BamHI (unknown if destroyed)
  Sequencing primers: 5′ T7F
Terms and licenses: Academic/Nonprofit Terms; Industry Terms: Not Available to Industry
How to cite: pET3a aSyn murine was a gift from Gabriele Kaminski Schierle (Addgene plasmid # 108865 ; http://n2t.net/addgene:108865 ; RRID:Addgene_108865)
